>Addgene plasmid #164211 | pLEX-EF1a ANXA11-mEmerald D40G | addgene full sequence | sequence record 322792 | Addgene NGS Result
TGGAAGGGCTAATTCACTCCCAAAGAAGACAAGATATCCTTGATCTGTGGATCTACCACACACAAGGCTA
CTTCCCTGATTAGCAGAACTACACACCAGGGCCAGGGGTCAGATATCCACTGACCTTTGGATGGTGCTAC
AAGCTAGTACCAGTTGAGCCAGATAAGGTAGAAGAGGCCAATAAAGGAGAGAACACCAGCTTGTTACACC
CTGTGAGCCTGCATGGGATGGATGACCCGGAGAGAGAAGTGTTAGAGTGGAGGTTTGACAGCCGCCTAGC
ATTTCATCACGTGGCCCGAGAGCTGCATCCGGAGTACTTCAAGAACTGCTGATATCGAGCTTGCTACAAG
GGACTTTCCGCTGGGGACTTTCCAGGGAGGCGTGGCCTGGGCGGGACTGGGGAGTGGCGAGCCCTCAGAT
CCTGCATATAAGCAGCTGCTTTTTGCCTGTACTGGGTCTCTCTGGTTAGACCAGATCTGAGCCTGGGAGC
TCTCTGGCTAACTAGGGAACCCACTGCTTAAGCCTCAATAAAGCTTGCCTTGAGTGCTTCAAGTAGTGTG
TGCCCGTCTGTTGTGTGACTCTGGTAACTAGAGATCCCTCAGACCCTTTTAGTCAGTGTGGAAAATCTCT
AGCAGTGGCGCCCGAACAGGGACTTGAAAGCGAAAGGGAAACCAGAGGAGCTCTCTCGACGCAGGACTCG
GCTTGCTGAAGCGCGCACGGCAAGAGGCGAGGGGCGGCGACTGGTGAGTACGCCAAAAATTTTGACTAGC
GGAGGCTAGAAGGAGAGAGATGGGTGCGAGAGCGTCAGTATTAAGCGGGGGAGAATTAGATCGCGATGGG
AAAAAATTCGGTTAAGGCCAGGGGGAAAGAAAAAATATAAATTAAAACATATAGTATGGGCAAGCAGGGA
GCTAGAACGATTCGCAGTTAATCCTGGCCTGTTAGAAACATCAGAAGGCTGTAGACAAATACTGGGACAG
CTACAACCATCCCTTCAGACAGGATCAGAAGAACTTAGATCATTATATAATACAGTAGCAACCCTCTATT
GTGTGCATCAAAGGATAGAGATAAAAGACACCAAGGAAGCTTTAGACAAGATAGAGGAAGAGCAAAACAA
AAGTAAGACCACCGCACAGCAAGCGGCCGGCCGCTGATCTTCAGACCTGGAGGAGGAGATATGAGGGACA
ATTGGAGAAGTGAATTATATAAATATAAAGTAGTAAAAATTGAACCATTAGGAGTAGCACCCACCAAGGC
AAAGAGAAGAGTGGTGCAGAGAGAAAAAAGAGCAGTGGGAATAGGAGCTTTGTTCCTTGGGTTCTTGGGA
GCAGCAGGAAGCACTATGGGCGCAGCGTCAATGACGCTGACGGTACAGGCCAGACAATTATTGTCTGGTA
TAGTGCAGCAGCAGAACAATTTGCTGAGGGCTATTGAGGCGCAACAGCATCTGTTGCAACTCACAGTCTG
GGGCATCAAGCAGCTCCAGGCAAGAATCCTGGCTGTGGAAAGATACCTAAAGGATCAACAGCTCCTGGGG
ATTTGGGGTTGCTCTGGAAAACTCATTTGCACCACTGCTGTGCCTTGGAATGCTAGTTGGAGTAATAAAT
CTCTGGAACAGATTTGGAATCACACGACCTGGATGGAGTGGGACAGAGAAATTAACAATTACACAAGCTT
AATACACTCCTTAATTGAAGAATCGCAAAACCAGCAAGAAAAGAATGAACAAGAATTATTGGAATTAGAT
AAATGGGCAAGTTTGTGGAATTGGTTTAACATAACAAATTGGCTGTGGTATATAAAATTATTCATAATGA
TAGTAGGAGGCTTGGTAGGTTTAAGAATAGTTTTTGCTGTACTTTCTATAGTGAATAGAGTTAGGCAGGG
ATATTCACCATTATCGTTTCAGACCCACCTCCCAACCCCGAGGGGACCCGACAGGCCCGAAGGAATAGAA
GAAGAAGGTGGAGAGAGAGACAGAGACAGATCCATTCGATTAGTGAACGGATCTCGACGGTATCGCCTTT
AAAAGAAAAGGGGGGATTGGGGGGTACAGTGCAGGGGAAAGAATAGTAGACATAATAGCAACAGACATAC
AAACTAAAGAATTACAAAAACAAATTACAAAAATTCAAAATTTTCGGGTTTATTACAGGGACAGCAGAGA
TCCAGTTTATCGATGAGGCCCTTTCGTCTTCACTCGAGGTGCCCGTCAGTGGGCAGAGCGCACATCGCCC
ACAGTCCCCGAGAAGTTGGGGGGAGGGGTCGGCAATTGAACCGGTGCCTAGAGAAGGTGGCGCGGGGTAA
ACTGGGAAAGTGATGTCGTGTACTGGCTCCGCCTTTTTCCCGAGGGTGGGGGAGAACCGTATATAAGTGC
AGTAGTCGCCGTGAACGTTCTTTTTCGCAACGGGTTTGCCGCCAGAACACAGGTAAGTGCCGTGTGTGGT
TCCCGCGGGCCTGGCCTCTTTACGGGTTATGGCCCTTGCGTGCCTTGAATTACTTCCACCTGGCTGCAGT
ACGTGATTCTTGATCCCGAGCTTCGGGTTGGAAGTGGGTGGGAGAGTTCGAGGCCTTGCGCTTAAGGAGC
CCCTTCGCCTCGTGCTTGAGTTGAGGCCTGGCCTGGGCGCTGGGGCCGCCGCGTGCGAATCTGGTGGCAC
CTTCGCGCCTGTCTCGCTGCTTTCGATAAGTCTCTAGCCATTTAAAATTTTTGATGACCTGCTGCGACGC
TTTTTTTCTGGCAAGATAGTCTTGTAAATGCGGGCCAAGATCTGCACACTGGTATTTCGGTTTTTGGGGC
CGCGGGCGGCGACGGGGCCCGTGCGTCCCAGCGCACATGTTCGGCGAGGCGGGGCCTGCGAGCGCGGCCA
CCGAGAATCGGACGGGGGTAGTCTCAAGCTGGCCGGCCTGCTCTGGTGCCTGGCCTCGCGCCGCCGTGTA
TCGCCCCGCCCTGGGCGGCAAGGCTGGCCCGGTCGGCACCAGTTGCGTGAGCGGAAAGATGGCCGCTTCC
CGGCCCTGCTGCAGGGAGCTCAAAATGGAGGACGCGGCGCTCGGGAGAGCGGGCGGGTGAGTCACCCACA
CAAAGGAAAAGGGCCTTTCCGTCCTCAGCCGTCGCTTCATGTGACTCCACGGAGTACCGGGCGCCGTCCA
GGCACCTCGATTAGTTCTCGAGCTTTTGGAGTACGTCGTCTTTAGGTTGGGGGGAGGGGTTTTATGCGAT
GGAGTTTCCCCACACTGAGTGGGTGGAGACTGAAGTTAGGCCAGCTTGGCACTTGATGTAATTCTCCTTG
GAATTTGCCCTTTTTGAGTTTGGATCTTGGTTCATTCTCAAGCCTCAGACAGTGGTTCAAAGTTTTTTTC
TTCCATTTCAGGTGTCGTGAGGATCGCCACCATGAGCTACCCTGGCTATCCCCCGCCCCCAGGTGGCTAC
CCACCAGCTGCACCAGGTGGTGGTCCCTGGGGAGGTGCTGCCTACCCTCCTCCGCCCAGCATGCCCCCCA
TCGGGCTGGGTAACGTGGCCACCTATGCGGGGCAGTTCAACCAGGACTATCTCTCGGGAATGGCGGCCAA
CATGTCTGGGACATTTGGAGGAGCCAACATGCCCAACCTGTACCCTGGGGCCCCTGGGGCTGGCTACCCA
CCAGTGCCCCCTGGCGGCTTTGGGCAGCCCCCCTCTGCCCAGCAGCCTGTTCCTCCCTATGGGATGTATC
CACCCCCAGGAGGAAACCCACCCTCCAGGATGCCCTCATATCCGCCATACCCAGGGGCCCCTGTGCCGGG
CCAGCCCATGCCACCCCCCGGACAGCAGCCCCCAGGGGCCTACCCTGGGCAGCCACCAGTGACCTACCCT
GGTCAGCCTCCAGTGCCACTCCCTGGGCAGCAGCAGCCAGTGCCGAGCTACCCAGGATACCCGGGGTCTG
GGACTGTCACCCCCGCTGTGCCCCCAACCCAGTTTGGAAGCCGAGGCACCATCACTGATGCTCCCGGCTT
TGACCCCCTGCGAGATGCCGAGGTCCTGCGGAAGGCCATGAAAGGCTTCGGGACGGATGAGCAGGCCATC
ATTGACTGCCTGGGGAGTCGCTCCAACAAGCAGCGGCAGCAGATCCTACTTTCCTTCAAGACGGCTTACG
GCAAGGATTTGATCAAAGATCTGAAATCTGAACTGTCAGGAAACTTTGAGAAGACAATCTTGGCTCTGAT
GAAGACCCCAGTCCTCTTTGACATTTATGAGATAAAGGAAGCCATCAAGGGGGTTGGCACTGATGAAGCC
TGCCTGATTGAGATCCTCGCTTCCCGCAGCAATGAGCACATCCGAGAATTAAACAGAGCCTACAAAGCAG
AATTCAAAAAGACCCTGGAAGAGGCCATTCGAAGCGACACATCAGGGCACTTCCAGCGGCTCCTCATCTC
TCTCTCTCAGGGAAACCGTGATGAAAGCACAAACGTGGACATGTCACTCGCCCAGAGAGATGCCCAGGAG
CTGTATGCGGCCGGGGAGAACCGCCTGGGAACAGACGAGTCCAAGTTCAATGCGGTTCTGTGCTCCCGGA
GCCGGGCCCACCTGGTAGCAGTTTTCAATGAGTACCAGAGAATGACAGGCCGGGACATTGAGAAGAGCAT
CTGCCGGGAGATGTCCGGGGACCTGGAGGAGGGCATGCTGGCCGTGGTGAAATGTCTCAAGAATACCCCA
GCCTTCTTTGCGGAGAGGCTCAACAAGGCCATGAGGGGGGCAGGAACAAAGGACCGGACCCTGATTCGCA
TCATGGTGTCTCGCAGCGAGACCGACCTCCTGGACATCAGATCAGAGTATAAGCGGATGTACGGCAAGTC
GCTGTACCACGACATCTCGGGAGATACTTCAGGGGATTACCGGAAGATTCTGCTGAAGATCTGTGGTGGC
AATGACACCGGTGGTGGAGGAGGTTCTGGAGGCGGTGGAAGTGGTGGCGGAGGTAGCATGGTGAGCAAGG
GCGAGGAGCTGTTCACCGGGGTGGTGCCCATCCTGGTCGAGCTGGACGGCGACGTAAACGGCCACAAGTT
CAGCGTGTCCGGCGAGGGCGAGGGCGATGCCACCTACGGCAAGCTGACCCTGAAGTTCATCTGCACCACC
GGCAAGCTGCCCGTGCCCTGGCCCACCCTCGTGACCACCTTGACCTACGGCGTGCAGTGCTTCGCCCGCT
ACCCCGACCACATGAAGCAGCACGACTTCTTCAAGTCCGCCATGCCCGAAGGCTACGTCCAGGAGCGCAC
CATCTTCTTCAAGGACGACGGCAACTACAAGACCCGCGCCGAGGTGAAGTTCGAGGGCGACACCCTGGTG
AACCGCATCGAGCTGAAGGGCATCGACTTCAAGGAGGACGGCAACATCCTGGGGCACAAGCTGGAGTACA
ACTACAACAGCCACAAGGTCTATATCACCGCCGACAAGCAGAAGAACGGCATCAAGGTGAACTTCAAGAC
CCGCCACAACATCGAGGACGGCAGCGTGCAGCTCGCCGACCACTACCAGCAGAACACCCCCATCGGCGAC
GGCCCCGTGCTGCTGCCCGACAACCACTACCTGAGCACCCAGTCCAAGCTGAGCAAAGACCCCAACGAGA
AGCGCGATCACATGGTCCTGCTGGAGTTCGTGACCGCCGCCGGGATCACTCTCGGCATGGACGAGCTGTA
CAAGTAAAATTCCTCGAGGGCGGCCGCTCTAGAGTCGACGGGCCGCGGTAACAATTGTTAACTAACTTAA
GCTAGCAACGGTTTCCCTCTAGCGGGATCAATTCCGCCCCCCCCCCCTAACGTTACTGGCCGAAGCCGCT
TGGAATAAGGCCGGTGTGCGTTTGTCTATATGTTATTTTCCACCATATTGCCGTCTTTTGGCAATGTGAG
GGCCCGGAAACCTGGCCCTGTCTTCTTGACGAGCATTCCTAGGGGTCTTTCCCCTCTCGCCAAAGGAATG
CAAGGTCTGTTGAATGTCGTGAAGGAAGCAGTTCCTCTGGAAGCTTCTTGAAGACAAACAACGTCTGTAG
CGACCCTTTGCAGGCAGCGGAACCCCCCACCTGGCGACAGGTGCCTCTGCGGCCAAAAGCCACGTGTATA
AGATACACCTGCAAAGGCGGCACAACCCCAGTGCCACGTTGTGAGTTGGATAGTTGTGGAAAGAGTCAAA
TGGCTCTCCTCAAGCGTATTCAACAAGGGGCTGAAGGATGCCCAGAAGGTACCCCATTGTATGGGATCTG
ATCTGGGGCCTCGGTGCACATGCTTTACATGTGTTTAGTCGAGGTTAAAAAAACGTCTAGGCCCCCCGAA
CCACGGGGACGTGGTTTTCCTTTGAAAAACACGATAATACCATGACCGAGTACAAGCCCACGGTGCGCCT
CGCCACCCGCGACGACGTCCCCAGGGCCGTACGCACCCTCGCCGCCGCGTTCGCCGACTACCCCGCCACG
CGCCACACCGTCGATCCGGACCGCCACATCGAGCGGGTCACCGAGCTGCAAGAACTCTTCCTCACGCGCG
TCGGGCTCGACATCGGCAAGGTGTGGGTCGCGGACGACGGCGCCGCGGTGGCGGTCTGGACCACGCCGGA
GAGCGTCGAAGCGGGGGCGGTGTTCGCCGAGATCGGCCCGCGCATGGCCGAGTTGAGCGGTTCCCGGCTG
GCCGCGCAGCAACAGATGGAAGGCCTCCTGGCGCCGCACCGGCCCAAGGAGCCCGCGTGGTTCCTGGCCA
CCGTCGGCGTCTCGCCCGACCACCAGGGCAAGGGTCTGGGCAGCGCCGTCGTGCTCCCCGGAGTGGAGGC
GGCCGAGCGCGCCGGGGTGCCCGCCTTCCTGGAGACCTCCGCGCCCCGCAACCTCCCCTTCTACGAGCGG
CTCGGCTTCACCGTCACCGCCGACGTCGAGGTGCCCGAAGGACCGCGCACCTGGTGCATGACCCGCAAGC
CCGGTGCCTGACCCGGGCGGGGCGCGTCTGGAACAATCAACCTCTGGATTACAAAATTTGTGAAAGATTG
ACTGGTATTCTTAACTATGTTGCTCCTTTTACGCTATGTGGATACGCTGCTTTAATGCCTTTGTATCATG
CTATTGCTTCCCGTATGGCTTTCATTTTCTCCTCCTTGTATAAATCCTGGTTGCTGTCTCTTTATGAGGA
GTTGTGGCCCGTTGTCAGGCAACGTGGCGTGGTGTGCACTGTGTTTGCTGACGCAACCCCCACTGGTTGG
GGCATTGCCACCACCTGTCAGCTCCTTTCCGGGACTTTCGCTTTCCCCCTCCCTATTGCCACGGCGGAAC
TCATCGCCGCCTGCCTTGCCCGCTGCTGGACAGGGGCTCGGCTGTTGGGCACTGACAATTCCGTGGTGTT
GTCGGGGAAGCTGACGTCCTTTCCATGGCTGCTCGCCTGTGTTGCCACCTGGATTCTGCGCGGGACGTCC
TTCTGCTACGTCCCTTCGGCCCTCAATCCAGCGGACCTTCCTTCCCGCGGCCTGCTGCCGGCTCTGCGGC
CTCTTCCGCGTCTTCGCCTTCGCCCTCAGACGAGTCGGATCTCCCTTTGGGCCGCCTCCCCGCCTGGAAT
TAATTCTGCAGTCGAGACCTAGAAAAACATGGAGCAATCACAAGTAGCAATACAGCAGCTACCAATGCTG
ATTGTGCCTGGCTAGAAGCACAAGAGGAGGAGGAGGTGGGTTTTCCAGTCACACCTCAGGTACCTTTAAG
ACCAATGACTTACAAGGCAGCTGTAGATCTTAGCCACTTTTTAAAAGAAAAGAGGGGACTGGAAGGGCTA
ATTCACTCCCAACGAAGACAAGATATCCTTGATCTGTGGATCTACCACACACAAGGCTACTTCCCTGATT
AGCAGAACTACACACCAGGGCCAGGGGTCAGATATCCACTGACCTTTGGATGGTGCTACAAGCTAGTACC
AGTTGAGCCAGATAAGGTAGAAGAGGCCAATAAAGGAGAGAACACCAGCTTGTTACACCCTGTGAGCCTG
CATGGGATGGATGACCCGGAGAGAGAAGTGTTAGAGTGGAGGTTTGACAGCCGCCTAGCATTTCATCACG
TGGCCCGAGAGCTGCATCCGGAGTACTTCAAGAACTGCTGATATCGAGCTTGCTACAAGGGACTTTCCGC
TGGGGACTTTCCAGGGAGGCGTGGCCTGGGCGGGACTGGGGAGTGGCGAGCCCTCAGATCCTGCATATAA
GCAGCTGCTTTTTGCCTGTACTGGGTCTCTCTGGTTAGACCAGATCTGAGCCTGGGAGCTCTCTGGCTAA
CTAGGGAACCCACTGCTTAAGCCTCAATAAAGCTTGCCTTGAGTGCTTCAAGTAGTGTGTGCCCGTCTGT
TGTGTGACTCTGGTAACTAGAGATCCCTCAGACCCTTTTAGTCAGTGTGGAAAATCTCTAGCAGTAGTAG
TTCATGTCATCTTATTATTCAGTATTTATAACTTGCAAAGAAATGAATATCAGAGAGTGAGAGGCCTTGA
CATTGCTAGCGTTTACCGTCGACCTCTAGCTAGAGCTTGGCGTAATCATGGTCATAGCTGTTTCCTGTGT
GAAATTGTTATCCGCTCACAATTCCACACAACATACGAGCCGGAAGCATAAAGTGTAAAGCCTGGGGTGC
CTAATGAGTGAGCTAACTCACATTAATTGCGTTGCGCTCACTGCCCGCTTTCCAGTCGGGAAACCTGTCG
TGCCAGCTGCATTAATGAATCGGCCAACGCGCGGGGAGAGGCGGTTTGCGTATTGGGCGCTCTTCCGCTT
CCTCGCTCACTGACTCGCTGCGCTCGGTCGTTCGGCTGCGGCGAGCGGTATCAGCTCACTCAAAGGCGGT
AATACGGTTATCCACAGAATCAGGGGATAACGCAGGAAAGAACATGTGAGCAAAAGGCCAGCAAAAGGCC
AGGAACCGTAAAAAGGCCGCGTTGCTGGCGTTTTTCCATAGGCTCCGCCCCCCTGACGAGCATCACAAAA
ATCGACGCTCAAGTCAGAGGTGGCGAAACCCGACAGGACTATAAAGATACCAGGCGTTTCCCCCTGGAAG
CTCCCTCGTGCGCTCTCCTGTTCCGACCCTGCCGCTTACCGGATACCTGTCCGCCTTTCTCCCTTCGGGA
AGCGTGGCGCTTTCTCATAGCTCACGCTGTAGGTATCTCAGTTCGGTGTAGGTCGTTCGCTCCAAGCTGG
GCTGTGTGCACGAACCCCCCGTTCAGCCCGACCGCTGCGCCTTATCCGGTAACTATCGTCTTGAGTCCAA
CCCGGTAAGACACGACTTATCGCCACTGGCAGCAGCCACTGGTAACAGGATTAGCAGAGCGAGGTATGTA
GGCGGTGCTACAGAGTTCTTGAAGTGGTGGCCTAACTACGGCTACACTAGAAGAACAGTATTTGGTATCT
GCGCTCTGCTGAAGCCAGTTACCTTCGGAAAAAGAGTTGGTAGCTCTTGATCCGGCAAACAAACCACCGC
TGGTAGCGGTGGTTTTTTTGTTTGCAAGCAGCAGATTACGCGCAGAAAAAAAGGATCTCAAGAAGATCCT
TTGATCTTTTCTACGGGGTCTGACGCTCAGTGGAACGAAAACTCACGTTAAGGGATTTTGGTCATGAGAT
TATCAAAAAGGATCTTCACCTAGATCCTTTTAAATTAAAAATGAAGTTTTAAATCAATCTAAAGTATATA
TGAGTAAACTTGGTCTGACAGTTACCAATGCTTAATCAGTGAGGCACCTATCTCAGCGATCTGTCTATTT
CGTTCATCCATAGTTGCCTGACTCCCCGTCGTGTAGATAACTACGATACGGGAGGGCTTACCATCTGGCC
CCAGTGCTGCAATGATACCGCGAGACCCACGCTCACCGGCTCCAGATTTATCAGCAATAAACCAGCCAGC
CGGAAGGGCCGAGCGCAGAAGTGGTCCTGCAACTTTATCCGCCTCCATCCAGTCTATTAATTGTTGCCGG
GAAGCTAGAGTAAGTAGTTCGCCAGTTAATAGTTTGCGCAACGTTGTTGCCATTGCTACAGGCATCGTGG
TGTCACGCTCGTCGTTTGGTATGGCTTCATTCAGCTCCGGTTCCCAACGATCAAGGCGAGTTACATGATC
CCCCATGTTGTGCAAAAAAGCGGTTAGCTCCTTCGGTCCTCCGATCGTTGTCAGAAGTAAGTTGGCCGCA
GTGTTATCACTCATGGTTATGGCAGCACTGCATAATTCTCTTACTGTCATGCCATCCGTAAGATGCTTTT
CTGTGACTGGTGAGTACTCAACCAAGTCATTCTGAGAATAGTGTATGCGGCGACCGAGTTGCTCTTGCCC
GGCGTCAATACGGGATAATACCGCGCCACATAGCAGAACTTTAAAAGTGCTCATCATTGGAAAACGTTCT
TCGGGGCGAAAACTCTCAAGGATCTTACCGCTGTTGAGATCCAGTTCGATGTAACCCACTCGTGCACCCA
ACTGATCTTCAGCATCTTTTACTTTCACCAGCGTTTCTGGGTGAGCAAAAACAGGAAGGCAAAATGCCGC
AAAAAAGGGAATAAGGGCGACACGGAAATGTTGAATACTCATACTCTTCCTTTTTCAATATTATTGAAGC
ATTTATCAGGGTTATTGTCTCATGAGCGGATACATATTTGAATGTATTTAGAAAAATAAACAAATAGGGG
TTCCGCGCACATTTCCCCGAAAAGTGCCACCTGACGTCGACGGATCGGGAGATCAACTTGTTTATTGCAG
CTTATAATGGTTACAAATAAAGCAATAGCATCACAAATTTCACAAATAAAGCATTTTTTTCACTGCATTC
TAGTTGTGGTTTGTCCAAACTCATCAATGTATCTTATCATGTCTGGATCAACTGGATAACTCAAGCTAAC
CAAAATCATCCCAAACTTCCCACCCCATACCCTATTACCACTGCCAATTACCTGTGGTTTCATTTACTCT
AAACCTGTGATTCCTCTGAATTATTTTCATTTTAAAGAAATTGTATTTGTTAAATATGTACTACAAACTT
AGTAGT
Features (pLannotate 1.2.2; 24 found; start..end, strand, type, name):
    377..634     +  LTR            5' LTR (truncated): truncated 5' long terminal repeat (LTR) from HIV-1
    681..806     +  misc_feature   HIV-1 Ψ: packaging signal of human immunodeficiency virus type 1
    790..1128    +  CDS            HIV-1 gag (fragment): gag protein from human immunodeficiency virus 1; gag
   1303..1536    +  misc_feature   RRE: The Rev response element (RRE) of HIV-1 allows for Rev-dependent mRNA export from the nucleus to the cytoplasm.
   1913..2013    +  CDS            Rev (fragment): human immunodeficiency virus 1 (HIV-1) Rev protein; rev; enhances nuclear export of unspliced and incompletely spliced viral mRNAs
   2028..2143    +  misc_feature   cPPT/CTS: central polypurine tract and central termination sequence of HIV-1 (lacking the first T)
   2221..2432    +  promoter       EF-1α core promoter: core promoter for human elongation factor EF-1α
   2433..3371    +  intron         EF-1α intron A: intron upstream of the start codon of human EF-1α
   3392..4906    +  CDS            ANXA11: ANX11_HUMAN - Also known as ANX11. Experimental evidence at protein level: Swiss-Prot protein existence level 1. Binds specifically to calcyclin in a calcium-dependent manner (By similarity). Required for midbody formation and completion of the terminal phase of cytokinesis. From Homo sapiens (Human).
   4958..5677    +  CDS            mEmerald: brightly fluorescent monomeric variant of GFP mammalian codon-optimized
   5778..6339    +  misc_feature   IRES: internal ribosome entry site (IRES) of the encephalomyocarditis virus (EMCV)
   6342..6941    +  CDS            PuroR: puromycin N-acetyltransferase; pac from Streptomyces alboniger; confers resistance to puromycin
   6965..7553    +  misc_feature   WPRE: woodchuck hepatitis virus posttranscriptional regulatory element
   7570..8088    +  CDS            nef (fragment): NEF_HV1BR - Experimental evidence at protein level: Swiss-Prot protein existence level 1. Extracellular Nef protein targets CD4(+) T-lymphocytes for apoptosis by interacting with CXCR4 surface receptors (PubMed:14990729). From Human immunodeficiency virus type 1 group M subtype B (isolate BRU/LAI) (HIV-1).
   8136..8393    +  LTR            5' LTR (truncated): truncated 5' long terminal repeat (LTR) from HIV-1
   8543..8565    -  protein_bind   lac operator (fragment): The lac repressor binds to the lac operator to inhibit transcription in E. coli. This inhibition can be relieved by adding lactose or isopropyl-β-D-thiogalactopyranoside (IPTG). lac repressor encoded by lacI
   8569..8599    -  promoter       lac promoter: promoter for the E. coli lac operon
   8614..8635    -  protein_bind   CAP binding site: CAP binding activates transcription in the presence of cAMP. E. coli catabolite activator protein
   8648..8740    -  CDS            lacI (fragment): lac repressor; lacI; The lac repressor binds to the lac operator to inhibit transcription in E. coli. This inhibition can be relieved by adding lactose or isopropyl-β-D-thiogalactopyranoside (IPTG).
   8923..9511    -  rep_origin     ori: high-copy-number ColE1/pMB1/pBR322/pUC origin of replication
   9682..10542   -  CDS            AmpR: β-lactamase; bla; confers resistance to ampicillin, carbenicillin, and related antibiotics
  10543..10647   -  promoter       AmpR promoter: bla
  10695..10829   +  polyA_signal   SV40 poly(A) signal: SV40 polyadenylation signal
  10996..329     +  CDS            nef (fragment) (across the origin): NEF_HV1BR - Experimental evidence at protein level: Swiss-Prot protein existence level 1. Extracellular Nef protein targets CD4(+) T-lymphocytes for apoptosis by interacting with CXCR4 surface receptors (PubMed:14990729). From Human immunodeficiency virus type 1 group M subtype B (isolate BRU/LAI) (HIV-1).
