[The description below was written by a language model from this plasmid's Addgene catalogue record and pLannotate feature annotations shown in this document.]
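Description:
pLEX-EF1a ANXA11-mEmerald D40G is an HIV-1-based lentiviral transfer plasmid of about 11 kb for expressing a fluorescently tagged mutant of human annexin A11 in mammalian cells. The catalogue entry leaves the backbone field blank, but the name and stated purpose identify it as a pLEX lentiviral backbone. In bacteria it is maintained by a ColE1/pUC-type origin and selected with ampicillin through the β-lactamase gene. The record lists it as low copy and grown in a recombination-deficient stable strain, as is common for plasmids with repeated LTRs. The annotation also picks up residual lac promoter/operator fragments and an SV40 polyadenylation signal in the backbone.

The viral region is bounded by two annotated LTR segments, both labelled as truncated 5' LTRs by the annotation software, with nef-derived fragments adjacent to each. It contains the Ψ packaging signal with a gag fragment, the Rev response element for Rev-dependent nuclear export of the genomic RNA, and the cPPT/CTS, which aids nuclear import of the reverse-transcribed genome. Inside, the human EF-1α core promoter with its intron A drives the 1515 bp ANXA11 coding sequence carrying the D40G substitution, fused at its C terminus to the monomeric green fluorescent protein mEmerald. An EMCV IRES follows, allowing puromycin N-acetyltransferase to be translated from the same transcript so that transduced cells can be selected with puromycin. A WPRE downstream enhances transcript expression.

The associated publication describes annexin A11 as a molecular tether that lets RNA granules travel on lysosomes. The gene's aliases include an ALS designation, so this construct probably serves for imaging the localisation and behaviour of a disease-linked variant, although the record does not spell this out.
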