Addgene plasmid #164211: pLEX-EF1a ANXA11-mEmerald D40G
Purpose: pLEX lentivirus backbone expresses mEmerald tagged ANXA11 D40G mutant under EF1a promoter
Depositing lab: Jennifer Lippincott-Schwartz. Depositing organization: HHMI, Janelia Research Campus. Publication: RNA Granules Hitchhike on Lysosomes for Long-Distance Transport, Using Annexin A11 as a Molecular Tether. Liao YC, Fernandopulle MS, Wang G, Choi H, Hao L, Drerup CM, Patel R, Qamar S, Nixon-Abell J, Shen Y, Meadows W, Vendruscolo M, Knowles TPJ, Nelson M, Czekalska MA, Musteikyte G, Gachechiladze MA, Stephens CA, Pasolli HA, Forrest LR, St George-Hyslop P, Lippincott-Schwartz J, Ward ME. Cell. 2019 Sep 19;179(1):147-164.e20. doi: 10.1016/j.cell.2019.08.050. PubMed 31539493.
Backbone
  Vector backbone: N/A
  Vector type: Lentiviral
Growth in bacteria
  Bacterial resistance: Ampicillin, 100 μg/mL
  Growth temperature: 37°C
  Growth strain: NEB Stable
  Copy number: Low Copy
Gene/Insert
  Gene/Insert name: ANXA11
  Species: H. sapiens (human)
  Insert size (bp): 1515
  Mutation: D40G
  Entrez Gene: ANXA11 (a.k.a. ALS23, ANX11, CAP-50, CAP50, IBMWMA)
  Promoter: EF1a
  Tag / fusion protein: mEmerald (C terminal on insert)
  Cloning method: Gibson Cloning
  Sequencing primers: 5′ EF1a F; 3′ WPRE R
Terms and licenses: Academic/Nonprofit Terms; Industry Terms: Not Available to Industry
How to cite: pLEX-EF1a ANXA11-mEmerald D40G was a gift from Jennifer Lippincott-Schwartz (Addgene plasmid # 164211 ; http://n2t.net/addgene:164211 ; RRID:Addgene_164211)
